>Addgene plasmid #63819 | mRFP1-18 | depositor full sequence | sequence record 106552 | Full Sequence
TACGTGCCGATCAACGTCTCATTTTCGCCAGATATCCTCGAGCGCGGAATTCCCTAGGGGATCCGTTGAC
GGCTAGCTCAGTCCTAGGTACAGTGCTAGCTTCTAGAAACGACGTCGACGATCACAACTTGATGGTGTAT
TCATGGCGAGCTCTGAAGACGTTATCAAAGAGTTCATGCGTTTCAAAGTTCGTATGGAAGGTTCCGTTAA
CGGTCACGAGTTCGAAATCGAAGGTGAAGGTGAAGGTCGTCCGTACGAAGGTACCCAGACCGCTAAACTG
AAAGTTACCAAAGGTGGTCCGCTGCCGTTCGCTTGGGACATCCTGTCCCCGCAGTTCCAGTACGGTTCCA
AAGCTTACGTTAAACACCCGGCTGACATCCCGGACTACCTGAAACTGTCCTTCCCGGAAGGTTTCAAATG
GGAACGTGTTATGAACTTCGAAGACGGTGGTGTTGTTACCGTTACCCAGGACTCCTCCCTGCAAGACGGT
GAGTTCATCTACAAAGTTAAACTGCGTGGTACCAACTTCCCGTCCGACGGTCCGGTTATGCAGAAAAAAA
CCATGGGTTGGGAAGCTTCCACCGAACGTATGTACCCGGAAGACGGTGCTCTGAAAGGTGAAATCAAAAT
GCGTCTGAAACTGAAAGACGGTGGTCACTACGACGCTGAAGTTAAAACCACCTACATGGCTAAAAAACCG
GTTCAGCTGCCGGGTGCTTACAAAACCGACATCAAACTGGACATCACCTCCCACAACGAAGACTACACCA
TCGTTGAACAGTACGAACGTGCTGAAGGTCGTCACTCCACCGGTGCTTAATAAGGCCGGCCGTGCTAGTG
TAGATCGCTACTAGAGCCAGGCATCAAATAAAACGAAAGGCTCAGTCGAAAGACTGGGCCTTTCGTTTTA
TCTGTTGTTTGTCGGTGAACGCTCTCTACTAGAGTCACACTGGCTCACCTTCGGGTGGGCCTTTCTGCGT
TTATACAATTGACTAGTCTGCAGAAAAGCGGCCGCGGCATCAAATAAAACGAAAGGCTCAGTCGAAAGAC
TGGGCCTTTCGTTTTATCTGTTGTTTGTCGGTGAACGCTCTCCTGAGTAGGACAAATCCGCCGCCCTAGA
GCATGCGCGTTCGGCTGCGGCGAGCGGTATCAGCTCACTCAAAGGCGGTAATACGGTTATCCACAGAATC
AGGGGATAACGCAGGAAAGAACATGTGAGCAAAAGGCCAGCAAAAGGCCAGGAACCGTAAAAAGGCCGCG
TTGCTGGCGTTTTTCCATAGGCTCCGCCCCCCTGACGAGCATCACAAAAATCGACGCTCAAGTCAGAGGT
GGCGAAACCCGACAGGACTATAAAGATACCAGGCGTTTCCCCCTGGAAGCTCCCTCGTGCGCTCTCCTGT
TCCGACCCTGCCGCTTACCGGATACCTGTCCGCCTTTCTCCCTTCGGGAAGCGTGGCGCTTTCTCATAGC
TCACGCTGTAGGTATCTCAGTTCGGTGTAGGTCGTTCGCTCCAAGCTGGGCTGTGTGCACGAACCCCCCG
TTCAGCCCGACCGCTGCGCCTTATCCGGTAACTATCGTCTTGAGTCCAACCCGGTAAGACACGACTTATC
GCCACTGGCAGCAGCCACTGGTAACAGGATTAGCAGAGCGAGGTATGTAGGCGGTGCTACAGAGTTCTTG
AAGTGGTGGCCTAACTACGGCTACACTAGAAGGACAGTATTTGGTATCTGCGCTCTGCTGAAGCCAGTTA
CCTTCGGAAAAAGAGTTGGTAGCTCTTGATCCGGCAAACAAACCACCGCTGGTAGCGGTGGTTTTTTTGT
TTGCAAGCAGCAGATTACGCGCAGAAAAAAAGGATCTCAAGAAGATCCTTTGATCTTTTCTACGGGGTCT
GACGCTCAGTGGAACGAAAACTCACGTTAAGGGATTTTGGTCATGCCCGGGTGCTTGGATTCTCACCAAT
AAAAAACGCCCGGCGGCAACCGAGCGTTCTGAACAAATCCAGATGGAGTTCTGAGGTCATTACTGGATCT
ATCAACAGGAGTCCAAGCGGTACCGATATCAAATTACGCCCCGCCCTGCCACTCATCGCAGTACTGTTGT
AATTCATTAAGCATTCTGCCGACATGGAAGCCATCACAAACGGCATGATGAACCTGAATCGCCAGCGGCA
TCAGCACCTTGTCGCCTTGCGTATAATATTTGCCCATGGTGAAAACGGGGGCGAAGAAGTTGTCCATATT
GGCCACGTTTAAATCAAAACTGGTGAAACTCACCCAGGGATTGGCTGAGACGAAAAACATATTCTCAATA
AACCCTTTAGGGAAATAGGCCAGGTTTTCACCGTAACACGCCACATCTTGCGAATATATGTGTAGAAACT
GCCGGAAATCGTCGTGGTATTCACTCCAGAGCGATGAAAACGTTTCAGTTTGCTCATGGAAAACGGTGTA
ACAAGGGTGAACACTATCCCATATCACCAGCTCACCGTCTTTCATTGCCATACGAAATTCCGGATGAGCA
TTCATCAGGCGGGCAAGAATGTGAATAAAGGCCGGATAAAACTTGTGCTTATTTTTCTTTACGGTCTTTA
AAAAGGCCGTAATATCCAGCTGAACGGTCTGGTTATAGGTACATTGAGCAACTGACTGAAATGCCTCAAA
ATGTTCTTTACGATGCCATTGGGATATATCAACGGTGGTATATCCAGTGATTTTTTTCTCCATTTTAGCT
TCCTTAGCTCCTGAAAATCTCGATAACTCAAAAAATACGCCCGGTAGTGATCTTATTTCATTATGGTGAA
AGTTGGAACCTCT
Features (pLannotate 1.2.2; 9 found; start..end, strand, type, name):
     66..90      +  promoter       J23119(SpeI) promoter (fragment): bacterial promoter (Registry of Standard Biological Parts BBa J23119) modified to end with an SpeI site
    143..817     +  CDS            mRFP1: mRFP1 is a basic (constitutively fluorescent) red fluorescent protein published in 2002, derived from Discosoma sp.. It is reported to be a somewhat slowly-maturing monomer with low acid sensitivity.
    865..936     +  terminator     rrnB T1 terminator: transcription terminator T1 from the E. coli rrnB gene
    952..979     +  terminator     T7Te terminator: phage T7 early transcription terminator
   1021..1107    +  terminator     rrnB T1 terminator: Escherichia coli rrnB; transcription terminator T1 from the E. coli rrnB gene
   1272..1860    -  rep_origin     ori: high-copy-number ColE1/pMB1/pBR322/pUC origin of replication
   1949..2043    -  terminator     lambda t0 terminator: transcription terminator from phage lambda
   2067..2723    -  CDS            cat: CAT_ECOLX - Experimental evidence at protein level: Swiss-Prot protein existence level 1. This enzyme is an effector of chloramphenicol resistance in bacteria. From Escherichia coli. This protein is used as a marker in many commonly used cloning vectors, such as pACYC184.
   2724..13      -  promoter       cat promoter (across the origin): promoter of the E. coli cat gene encoding chloramphenicol acetyltransferase
