[The description below was written by a language model from this plasmid's Addgene catalogue record and pLannotate feature annotations shown in this document.]
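Description:
mRFP1-18 is a small (about 2.8 kb) bacterial expression plasmid built on the FTV backbone and is one member of a ribosome binding site library in which the same red fluorescent reporter is translated at different rates. It replicates in E. coli from a high-copy ColE1/pUC-type origin and is selected with chloramphenicol through a cat (chloramphenicol acetyltransferase) gene driven by its own cat promoter and followed by a lambda t0 terminator. That marker cassette lies on the opposite strand from the reporter.

The payload is a synthetic, E. coli codon-optimized mRFP1 coding sequence, a monomeric constitutively fluorescent red protein derived from Discosoma. The catalogue lists the constitutive Anderson-series promoter J23100 as the driver. The automated annotation instead marks a partial match to the closely related J23119 promoter at the same upstream position, which most likely reflects the sequence similarity within this promoter family rather than a different part. About fifty nucleotides separate the promoter from the mRFP1 start codon, and this is presumably where the library-specific RBS sits, although the feature table does not annotate it and the record gives neither its sequence nor its predicted strength. Downstream of the reporter, a series of terminators (rrnB T1, T7Te and a second rrnB T1) stops transcription and insulates the cassette from the origin.

Because transcription is held constant and only the translation initiation region varies between library members, fluorescence from this plasmid reports the translation rate set by its particular RBS. The set can therefore be used to map and tune protein expression levels in bacteria.
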