Addgene plasmid #63819: mRFP1-18
Purpose: A member of an RBS library for mRFP1 with different translation rates
Depositing lab: Howard Salis. Depositing organization: Pennsylvania State University. Publication: Efficient search, mapping, and optimization of multi-protein genetic systems in diverse bacteria. Farasat I, Kushwaha M, Collens J, Easterbrook M, Guido M, Salis HM. Mol Syst Biol. 2014 Jun 21;10:731. doi: 10.15252/msb.20134955. PubMed 24952589.
Backbone
  Vector backbone: FTV
  Vector type: Bacterial Expression
Growth in bacteria
  Bacterial resistance: Chloramphenicol, 25 μg/mL
  Growth temperature: 37°C
  Growth strain: DH10B
  Copy number: High Copy
Gene/Insert
  Gene/Insert name: mRFP1
  Species: Synthetic
  Mutation: Codon optimized for E.coli
  Promoter: J23100
  Cloning method: Restriction Enzyme; 5′ cloning site unknown (unknown if destroyed); 3′ cloning site unknown (unknown if destroyed)
  Sequencing primers: 5′ RNAde-BB-3 (tacggacgaccttcaccttc)
Terms and licenses: Academic/Nonprofit Terms; Industry Terms: Not Available to Industry
How to cite: mRFP1-18 was a gift from Howard Salis (Addgene plasmid # 63819 ; http://n2t.net/addgene:63819 ; RRID:Addgene_63819)
