>Addgene plasmid #63819 | mRFP1-18 | addgene partial sequence | sequence record 108484 | jkRFP-F 5'-tggtcactacgacgctgaag-3'
CCGACATCAAACTGGACATCACCTCCCACAACGAAGACTACACCATCGTTGAACAGTACGAACGTGCTGA
AGGTCGTCACTCCACCGGTGCTTAATAAGGCCGGCCGTGCTAGTGTAGATCGCTACTAGAGCCAGGCATC
AAATAAAACGAAAGGCTCAGTCGAAAGACTGGGCCTTTCGTTTTATCTGTTGTTTGTCGGTGAACGCTCT
CTACTAGAGTCACACTGGCTCACCTTCGGGTGGGCCTTTCTGCGTTTATACAATTGACTAGTCCAACTGC
AGAAAAGCGGCCGCGGCATCAAATAAAACGAAAGGCTCAGTCGAAAGACTGGGCCTTTCGTTTTATCTGT
TGTTTGTCGGTGAACGCTCTCCTGAGTAGGACAAATCCGCCGCCCTAGAGCATGCGCGTTCGGCTGCGGC
GAGCGGTATCAGCTCACTCAAAGGCGGTAATACGGTTATCCACAGAATCAGGGGATAACGCAGGAAAGAA
CATGTGAGCAAAAGGCCAGCAAAAGGCCAGGAACCGTAAAAAGGCCGCGTTGCTGGCGTTTTTCCATAGG
CTCCGCCCCCCTGACGAGCATCACAAAAATCGACGCTCAAGTCAGAGGTGGCGAAACCCGACAGGACTAT
AAAGATACCAGGCGTTTCCCCCTGGAAGCTCCCTCGTGCGCTCTCCTGTTCCGACCCTGCCGCTTACCGG
ATACCTGT
