>Addgene plasmid #63819 | mRFP1-18 | addgene partial sequence | sequence record 108486 | jkRFP-R 5'-gctttggaaccgtactggaa-3'
TTTGGTAACTTTCAGTTTAGCGGTCTGGGTACCTTCGTACGGACGACCTTCACCTTCACCTTCGATTTCG
AACTCGTGACCGTTAACGGAACCTTCCATACGAACTTTGAAACGCATGAACTCTTTGATAACGTCTTCAG
AGCTCGCCATGAATACACCATCAAGTTGTGATCGTCGACGTCGTTTCTAGAAGCTAGCACTGTACCTAGG
ACTGAGCTAGCCGTCAACGGATCCCCTAGGGAATTCCGCGCTCGAGGATATCTGGCGAAAATGAGACGTT
GATCGGCACGTAAGAGGTTCCAACTTTCACCATAATGAAATAAGATCACTACCGGGCGTATTTTTTGAGT
TATCGAGATTTTCAGGAGCTAAGGAAGCTAAAATGGAGAAAAAAATCACTGGATATACCACCGTTGATAT
ATCCCAATGGCATCGTAAAGAACATTTTGAGGCATTTCAGTCAGTTGCTCAATGTACCTATAACCAGACC
GTTCAGCTGGATATTACGGCCTTTTTAAAGACCGTAAAGAAAAATAAGCACAAGTTTTATCCGGCCTTTA
TTCACATTCTTGCCCGCCTGATGAATGCTCATCCGGAATTTCGTATGGCAATGAAAGACGGTGAGCTGGT
GATATGGGATAGTGTTCACCCTTGTTACACCGTTTTCCATGAGCAAACTGAAACGTTTTCATCGCTCTGG
AGTGAATACCACGACGA
